Addgene plasmid #188426: pGP8GF-AtAFB2
Purpose: Arabidopsis Nuclear Auxin Signaling Receptor AFB2
Depositing lab: Britney Moss. Depositing organization: Whitman College. Publication: A Synthetic Approach Allows Rapid Characterization of the Maize Nuclear Auxin Response Circuit. Ramos Baez R, Buckley Y, Yu H, Chen Z, Gallavotti A, Nemhauser JL, Moss BL. Plant Physiol. 2020 Apr;182(4):1713-1722. doi: 10.1104/pp.19.01475. Epub 2020 Mar 2. PubMed 32123041.
Backbone
  Vector backbone: pGP8GF
  Vector type: Yeast Expression
  Selectable markers: HIS3
Growth in bacteria
  Bacterial resistance: Ampicillin, 100 μg/mL
  Growth temperature: 37°C
  Growth strain: DH5alpha
  Copy number: Unknown
Gene/Insert
  Gene/Insert name: Auxin Signaling Receptor AFB2
  Species: A. thaliana (mustard weed)
  Cloning method: Gateway Cloning
  Sequencing primers: 5′ CAAATTAAAGCCTTCGAGCGTCCC
Terms and licenses: Academic/Nonprofit Terms; Industry Terms: Not Available to Industry
How to cite: pGP8GF-AtAFB2 was a gift from Britney Moss (Addgene plasmid # 188426 ; http://n2t.net/addgene:188426 ; RRID:Addgene_188426)
