[The description below was written by a language model from this plasmid's Addgene catalogue record and pLannotate feature annotations shown in this document.]
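Description:
pGP8GF-AtAFB2 is a yeast expression plasmid built on the pGP8GF backbone that carries the Arabidopsis thaliana auxin receptor AFB2, introduced by Gateway cloning. In E. coli it is maintained through a high-copy ColE1/pUC-type origin and selected with ampicillin via the β-lactamase gene. In Saccharomyces cerevisiae it is selected through the HIS3 auxotrophic marker, which is driven by its own promoter. The feature table shows no yeast replication origin (neither 2μ nor CEN/ARS). It does show fragments of yeast genomic sequence next to HIS3 (MRM1/PET56 on one side, DED1 and a neighbouring ORF on the other). This pattern is consistent with an integrating vector that targets the HIS3 locus, although the record does not state the mode of maintenance.

The expression cassette places the AFB2 coding sequence downstream of the strong constitutive GAP (TDH3) promoter. A FLAG epitope fragment is annotated just after the AFB2 reading frame, suggesting a C-terminal tag for detection, though the in-frame fusion is not explicitly recorded. A residual Gateway recombination site annotated as attR2 follows the tag, and the CYC1 terminator closes the cassette. A separate ADH1 terminator lies just downstream of HIS3.

AFB2 is an F-box protein that acts as the substrate-recognition subunit of an SCF E3 ubiquitin ligase. In the presence of auxin it binds Aux/IAA repressors and directs them to proteasomal degradation. The stated purpose and associated publication indicate that the plasmid supplies this receptor for rebuilding the plant nuclear auxin signalling pathway in yeast, where receptor activity can be studied away from the rest of the plant's signalling components.
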