Features (pLannotate 1.2.2; 22 found; start..end, strand, type, name):
    659..824     +  terminator     ADH1 terminator: S. cerevisiae ADH1; transcription terminator for the S. cerevisiae alcohol dehydrogenase 1 (ADH1) gene
    847..1490    +  promoter       GAP promoter: S. cerevisiae TDH3; promoter for glyceraldehyde-3-phosphate dehydrogenase
   1496..1516    +  misc_feature   MCS (fragment): pBluescript multiple cloning site
   1525..3249    +  CDS            AFB2: AFB2_ARATH - Also known as LRF2. Experimental evidence at protein level: Swiss-Prot protein existence level 1. Component of SCF(ASK-cullin-F-box) E3 ubiquitin ligase complexes, which may mediate the ubiquitination and subsequent proteasomal degradation of target proteins. Confers sensitivity to the virulent bacterial pathogen P.syringae (By similarity). Auxin receptor that mediates Aux/IAA proteins proteasomal degradation and auxin- regulated transcription. Involved in embryogenesis regulation by auxin. From Arabidopsis thaliana (Mouse-ear cress).
   3307..3327    +  CDS            FLAG (fragment): FLAG® epitope tag, followed by an enterokinase cleavage site
   3393..3517    -  protein_bind   attR2: mutant version of attR; recombination site for the Gateway® LR reaction LR Clonase™
   3521..3568    +  misc_feature   MCS (fragment): pBluescript multiple cloning site
   3615..3804    +  terminator     CYC1 terminator: S. cerevisiae CYC1; transcription terminator for CYC1
   3802..4122    +  CDS            YO201_YEAST (fragment): Protein uncertain: Swiss-Prot protein existence level 5. From Saccharomyces cerevisiae (strain ATCC 204508 / S288c) (Baker's yeast).
   4118..4816    +  CDS            DED1 (fragment): DED1_YEAST - Also known as SPP81. Experimental evidence at protein level: Swiss-Prot protein existence level 1. ATP-binding RNA helicase involved in translation initiation. Remodels RNA in response to ADP and ATP concentrations by facilitating disruption, but also formation of RNA duplexes. Has weak ATP-dependent affinity for dsRNA, but strong ATP-dependent affinity for ssRNA. Acts as a virus host factor involved in the replication of the MBV and the L-A viruses by promoting the negative-strand RNA synthesis. May be involved in recognition of the preinitiation complex and DNA binding of the RN
   4853..4869    -  protein_bind   lac operator: The lac repressor binds to the lac operator to inhibit transcription in E. coli. This inhibition can be relieved by adding lactose or isopropyl-β-D-thiogalactopyranoside (IPTG). lac repressor encoded by lacI
   4877..4907    -  promoter       lac promoter: promoter for the E. coli lac operon
   4922..4943    -  protein_bind   CAP binding site: CAP binding activates transcription in the presence of cAMP. E. coli catabolite activator protein
   4956..5048    -  CDS            lacI (fragment): lac repressor; lacI; The lac repressor binds to the lac operator to inhibit transcription in E. coli. This inhibition can be relieved by adding lactose or isopropyl-β-D-thiogalactopyranoside (IPTG).
   5231..5819    -  rep_origin     ori: high-copy-number ColE1/pMB1/pBR322/pUC origin of replication
   5990..6850    -  CDS            AmpR: β-lactamase; bla; confers resistance to ampicillin, carbenicillin, and related antibiotics
   6851..6955    -  promoter       AmpR promoter: bla
   7050..7085    +  CDS            rop (fragment): Rop protein, which maintains plasmids at low copy number; rop
   7187..7236    +  misc_feature   bom (fragment): basis of mobility region from pBR322
   7249..7323    -  CDS            MRM1 (fragment): MRM1_YEAST - Also known as PET56 From Saccharomyces cerevisiae (strain ATCC 204508 / S288c) (Baker's yeast).
   7373..7560    +  promoter       HIS3 promoter: S. cerevisiae HIS3
   7561..658     +  CDS            HIS3 (across the origin): imidazoleglycerol-phosphate dehydratase, required for histidine biosynthesis; S. cerevisiae HIS3; yeast auxotrophic marker
>Addgene plasmid #188426 | pGP8GF-AtAFB2 | addgene full sequence | sequence record 370250 | Addgene NGS Result
AGAGCAGAAAGCCCTAGTAAAGCGTATTACAAATGAAACCAAGATTCAGATTGCGATCTCTTTAAAGGGT
GGTCCCCTAGCGATAGAGCACTCGATCTTCCCAGAAAAAGAGGCAGAAGCAGTAGCAGAACAGGCCACAC
AATCGCAAGTGATTAACGTCCACACAGGTATAGGGTTTCTGGACCATATGATACATGCTCTGGCCAAGCA
TTCCGGCTGGTCGCTAATCGTTGAGTGCATTGGTGACTTACACATAGACGACCATCACACCACTGAAGAC
TGCGGGATTGCTCTCGGTCAAGCTTTTAAAGAGGCCCTAGGGGCCGTGCGTGGAGTAAAAAGGTTTGGAT
CAGGATTTGCGCCTTTGGATGAGGCACTTTCCAGAGCGGTGGTAGATCTTTCGAACAGGCCGTACGCAGT
TGTCGAACTTGGTTTGCAAAGGGAGAAAGTAGGAGATCTCTCTTGCGAGATGATCCCGCATTTTCTTGAA
AGCTTTGCAGAGGCTAGCAGAATTACCCTCCACGTTGATTGTCTGCGAGGCAAGAATGATCATCACCGTA
GTGAGAGTGCGTTCAAGGCTCTTGCGGTTGCCATAAGAGAAGCCACCTCGCCCAATGGTACCAACGATGT
TCCCTCCACCAAAGGTGTTCTTATGTAGGCGAATTTCTTATGATTTATGATTTTTATTATTAAATAAGTT
ATAAAAAAAATAAGTGTATACAAATTTTAAAGTGACTCTTAGGTTTTAAAACGAAAATTCTTATTCTTGA
GTAACTCTTTCCTGTAGGTCAGGTTGCTTTCTCAGGTATAGCATGAGGTCGCTCTTATTGACCACACCTC
AGTTTATCATTATCAATACTCGCCATTTCAAAGAATACGTAAATAATTAATAGTAGTGATTTTCCTAACT
TTATTTAGTCAAAAAATTAGCCTTTTAATTCTGCTGTAACCCGTACATGCCCAAAATAGGGGGCGGGTTA
CACAGAATATATAACATCGTAGGTGTCTGGGTGAACAGTTTATTCCTGGCATCCACTAAATATAATGGAG
CCCGCTTTTTAAGCTGGCATCCAGAAAAAAAAAGAATCCCAGCACCAAAATATTGTTTTCTTCACCAACC
ATCAGTTCATAGGTCCATTCTCTTAGCGCAACTACAGAGAACAGGGGCACAAACAGGCAAAAAACGGGCA
CAACCTCAATGGAGTGATGCAACCTGCCTGGAGTAAATGATGACACAAGGCAATTGACCCACGCATGTAT
CTATCTCATTTTCTTACACCTTCTATTACCTTCTGCTCTCTCTGATTTGGAAAAAGCTGAAAAAAAAGGT
TGAAACCAGTTCCCTGAAATTATTCCCCTACTTGACTAATAAGTATATAAAGACGGTAGGTATTGATTGT
AATTCTGTAAATCTATTTCTTAAACTTCTTAAATTCTACTTTTATAGTTAGTCTTTTTTTTAGTTTTAAA
ACACCAGAACTTAGTTTCGACGGATTCTAGAACTAGTGGATCCCCCATCACAAAATGAATTATTTCCCAG
ATGAAGTAATAGAGCATGTATTCGACTTTGTAACATCTCACAAAGACAGGAATGCTATATCTCTTGTATG
CAAATCATGGTACAAGATTGAAAGATACAGTAGGCAAAAGGTTTTCATTGGAAACTGTTATGCCATTAAT
CCAGAGAGGTTGCTTCGGAGATTCCCATGTCTAAAGTCTTTGACTTTGAAAGGAAAACCTCATTTTGCGG
ATTTCAATTTGGTTCCTCATGAATGGGGAGGTTTTGTGCTACCTTGGATTGAGGCTTTGGCTAGAAGCCG
TGTAGGACTTGAAGAGCTTAGGTTGAAGAGGATGGTTGTTACTGATGAGAGTCTTGAGCTGCTTTCTCGT
TCTTTTGTCAATTTTAAGTCTTTGGTCCTTGTTAGCTGTGAAGGTTTTACCACTGATGGTCTTGCCTCTA
TTGCCGCTAATTGCAGGCATCTTCGGGATCTTGATTTGCAAGAGAATGAAATCGATGATCATAGAGGTCA
ATGGTTAAGTTGTTTCCCAGACACTTGCACGACTCTTGTCACGCTAAACTTTGCGTGCCTCGAAGGAGAA
ACTAATCTGGTTGCTCTAGAGAGGCTTGTTGCTAGATCTCCAAACCTAAAGAGTCTGAAGCTAAATCGTG
CAGTACCGTTAGATGCACTCGCAAGGTTAATGGCGTGTGCGCCGCAGATAGTTGACTTAGGAGTAGGGTC
TTATGAGAATGACCCAGATTCCGAGTCTTACTTGAAACTCATGGCTGTCATAAAGAAATGCACCTCGTTG
AGGAGTTTGTCGGGTTTTCTAGAGGCTGCTCCTCACTGTCTCTCAGCTTTCCACCCAATATGTCATAACC
TCACCTCCTTGAATCTTAGTTACGCAGCTGAGATTCATGGTAGCCACCTTATTAAGCTTATTCAGCATTG
CAAGAAACTTCAGCGGTTATGGATTTTGGATAGTATAGGTGACAAAGGGCTTGAAGTTGTAGCTTCTACA
TGTAAAGAGTTACAAGAGCTTAGGGTTTTTCCATCTGATTTACTCGGTGGAGGCAACACAGCTGTGACCG
AAGAAGGTCTAGTTGCCATCTCGGCAGGCTGCCCTAAGCTCCACTCTATACTCTACTTCTGCCAACAAAT
GACAAACGCAGCTCTCGTAACCGTTGCCAAGAACTGTCCAAATTTCATCCGTTTCCGACTCTGCATCCTC
GAGCCAAACAAACCCGATCACGTCACATCTCAACCTCTAGACGAAGGCTTTGGAGCAATCGTCAAAGCCT
GCAAGAGCCTGAGAAGGCTTTCTCTCTCAGGACTCCTTACAGACCAAGTCTTCCTCTACATCGGAATGTA
CGCGAATCAGCTCGAGATGCTCTCCATAGCCTTTGCAGGAGATACAGACAAAGGCATGCTATATGTGTTG
AATGGTTGCAAAAAGATGAAGAAACTAGAGATAAGGGATAGTCCGTTTGGGGACACGGCGCTTCTTGCTG
ATGTGAGCAAGTATGAAACAATGCGATCCCTTTGGATGTCTTCATGTGAAGTCACACTCAGTGGATGCAA
AAGGCTCGCAGAGAAAGCGCCATGGCTCAATGTAGAGATCATAAACGAGAATGATAATAACCGGATGGAA
GAAAACGGACACGAGGGGAGGCAGAAAGTGGATAAGTTGTATCTGTACCGGACTGTGGTTGGGACAAGAA
TGGATGCGCCGCCATTTGTGTGGATTCTCGGATCTGGTGGAGATTACAAGGATCATGATGGTGATTACAA
GGATCACGACATCGACTACAAGGATGACGATGACAAGCACCATCATCACCACCATTGATTCTATGTCAGG
CTCCCTTATACACAGCCAGTCTGCAGGTCGACCATAGTGACTGGATATGTTGTGTTTTACAGTATTATGT
AGTCTGTTTTTTATGCAAAATCTAATTTAATATATTGATATTTATATCATTTTACGTTTCTCGTTCAGCT
TTCTTGTACAAAGTGGTGATGGGCTGCAGGAATTCGATTTCAAGCTTATCGATACCGTCGACCTCGAGTC
ATGTAATTAGTTATGTCACGCTTACATTCACGCCCTCCCCCCACATCCGCTCTAACCGAAAAGGAAGGAG
TTAGACAACCTGAAGTCTAGGTCCCTATTTATTTTTTTATAGTTATGTTAGTATTAAGAACGTTATTTAT
ATTTCAAATTTTTCTTTTTTTTCTGTACAGACGCGTGTACGCATGTAACATTATACTGAAAACCTTGCTT
GAGAAGGTTTTGGGACGCTCGAAGGCTTTAATTTGTGACACCGATTATTTAAAGCTGCAGCATACGATAT
ATATACATGTGTATATATGTATACCTATGAATGTCAGTAAGTATGTATACGAACAGTATGATACTGAAGA
TGACAAGGTAATGCATCATTCTATACGTGTCATTCTGAACGAGGCGCGCTTTCCTTTTTTCTTTTTGCTT
TTTCTTTTTTTTTCTCTTGAACTCGAGAAAAAAAATATAAAAGAGATGGAGGAACGGGAAAAAGTTAGTT
GTGGTGATAGGTGGCAAGTGGTATTCCGTAAGAACAACAAGAAAAGCATTTCATATTATGGCTGAACTGA
GCGAACAAGTGCAAAATTTAAGCATCAACGACAACAACGAGAATGGTTATGTTCCTCCTCACTTAAGAGG
AAAACCAAGAAGTGCCAGAAATAACAGTAGCAACTACAATAACAACAACGGCGGCTACAACGGTGGCCGT
GGCGGTGGCAGCTTCTTTAGCAACAACCGTCGTGGTGGTTACGGCAACGGTGGTTTCTTCGGTGGAAACA
ACGGTGGCAGCAGATCTAACGGCCGTTCTGGTGGTAGATGGATCGATGGCAAACATGTCCCAGCTCCAAG
AAACGAAAAGGCCGAGATCGCCATATTTGGTGTCCCCGAGGATCCAAATTTCCAATCTTCTGGTATTAAC
TTCGATAACTACGATGATATTCCAGTGGACGCCTCTGGTAAGGATGTTCCTGAACCAATCACAGAATTTA
CCTCACCTCCATTGGACGGATTGTTATTGGAAAACATCAAATTGGCCCGTTTCACCAAGCCAACACCTGT
GCAAAAATACTCCGTCCCTATCGTTGCCAACGGCAGAGATTTGATGGCCTGTGCGCAGACCGGTTCTGGT
AAGACTGGTGGGTTTTTATTCCCAGTGTTGTCCGAATCATTTAAGACTGGACCATCTCCTCAACCAGAGT
CTCAAGGCTCCTTTTACCAAAGAAAGGCCTACCCAACTGCTGTCATTATGGCTCCAGTTTAAACCATGGT
CATAGCTGTTTCCTGTGTGAAATTGTTATCCGCTCACAATTCCACACAACATACGAGCCGGAAGCATAAA
GTGTAAAGCCTGGGGTGCCTAATGAGTGAGCTAACTCACATTAATTGCGTTGCGCTCACTGCCCGCTTTC
CAGTCGGGAAACCTGTCGTGCCAGCTGCATTAATGAATCGGCCAACGCGCGGGGAGAGGCGGTTTGCGTA
TTGGGCGCTCTTCCGCTTCCTCGCTCACTGACTCGCTGCGCTCGGTCGTTCGGCTGCGGCGAGCGGTATC
AGCTCACTCAAAGGCGGTAATACGGTTATCCACAGAATCAGGGGATAACGCAGGAAAGAACATGTGAGCA
AAAGGCCAGCAAAAGGCCAGGAACCGTAAAAAGGCCGCGTTGCTGGCGTTTTTCCATAGGCTCCGCCCCC
CTGACGAGCATCACAAAAATCGACGCTCAAGTCAGAGGTGGCGAAACCCGACAGGACTATAAAGATACCA
GGCGTTTCCCCCTGGAAGCTCCCTCGTGCGCTCTCCTGTTCCGACCCTGCCGCTTACCGGATACCTGTCC
GCCTTTCTCCCTTCGGGAAGCGTGGCGCTTTCTCATAGCTCACGCTGTAGGTATCTCAGTTCGGTGTAGG
TCGTTCGCTCCAAGCTGGGCTGTGTGCACGAACCCCCCGTTCAGCCCGACCGCTGCGCCTTATCCGGTAA
CTATCGTCTTGAGTCCAACCCGGTAAGACACGACTTATCGCCACTGGCAGCAGCCACTGGTAACAGGATT
AGCAGAGCGAGGTATGTAGGCGGTGCTACAGAGTTCTTGAAGTGGTGGCCTAACTACGGCTACACTAGAA
GAACAGTATTTGGTATCTGCGCTCTGCTGAAGCCAGTTACCTTCGGAAAAAGAGTTGGTAGCTCTTGATC
CGGCAAACAAACCACCGCTGGTAGCGGTGGTTTTTTTGTTTGCAAGCAGCAGATTACGCGCAGAAAAAAA
GGATCTCAAGAAGATCCTTTGATCTTTTCTACGGGGTCTGACGCTCAGTGGAACGAAAACTCACGTTAAG
GGATTTTGGTCATGAGATTATCAAAAAGGATCTTCACCTAGATCCTTTTAAATTAAAAATGAAGTTTTAA
ATCAATCTAAAGTATATATGAGTAAACTTGGTCTGACAGTTACCAATGCTTAATCAGTGAGGCACCTATC
TCAGCGATCTGTCTATTTCGTTCATCCATAGTTGCCTGACTCCCCGTCGTGTAGATAACTACGATACGGG
AGGGCTTACCATCTGGCCCCAGTGCTGCAATGATACCGCGAGATCCACGCTCACCGGCTCCAGATTTATC
AGCAATAAACCAGCCAGCCGGAAGGGCCGAGCGCAGAAGTGGTCCTGCAACTTTATCCGCCTCCATCCAG
TCTATTAATTGTTGCCGGGAAGCTAGAGTAAGTAGTTCGCCAGTTAATAGTTTGCGCAACGTTGTTGCCA
TTGCTACAGGCATCGTGGTGTCACGCTCGTCGTTTGGTATGGCTTCATTCAGCTCCGGTTCCCAACGATC
AAGGCGAGTTACATGATCCCCCATGTTGTGCAAAAAAGCGGTTAGCTCCTTCGGTCCTCCGATCGTTGTC
AGAAGTAAGTTGGCCGCAGTGTTATCACTCATGGTTATGGCAGCACTGCATAATTCTCTTACTGTCATGC
CATCCGTAAGATGCTTTTCTGTGACTGGTGAGTACTCAACCAAGTCATTCTGAGAATAGTGTATGCGGCG
ACCGAGTTGCTCTTGCCCGGCGTCAATACGGGATAATACCGCGCCACATAGCAGAACTTTAAAAGTGCTC
ATCATTGGAAAACGTTCTTCGGGGCGAAAACTCTCAAGGATCTTACCGCTGTTGAGATCCAGTTCGATGT
AACCCACTCGTGCACCCAACTGATCTTCAGCATCTTTTACTTTCACCAGCGTTTCTGGGTGAGCAAAAAC
AGGAAGGCAAAATGCCGCAAAAAAGGGAATAAGGGCGACACGGAAATGTTGAATACTCATACTCTTCCTT
TTTCAATATTATTGAAGCATTTATCAGGGTTATTGTCTCATGAGCGGATACATATTTGAATGTATTTAGA
AAAATAAACAAATAGGGGTTCCGCGCACATTTCCCCGAAAAGTGCCACCTGACGTCTAAGAAACCATTAT
TATCATGACATTAACCTATAAAAATAGGCGTATCACGAGGCCCTTTCGTCTCGCGCGTTTCGGTGATGAC
GGTGAAAACCTCTGACACATGCAGCTCCCGGAGACGGTCACAGCTTGTCTGTAAGCGGATGCCGGGAGCA
GACAAGCCCGTCAGGGCGCGTCAGCGGGTGTTGGCGGGTGTCGGGGCTGGCTTAACTATGCGGCATCAGA
GCAGATTGTACTGAGAGTGCACCATAATTCGTTTAAACCGTTTTAAGAGCTTGGTGAGCGCTAGGAGTCA
CTGCCAGGTATCGTTTGAACACGGCATTAGTCAGGGAAGTCATAACACAGTCCTTTCCCGCAATTTTCTT
TTTCTATTACTCTTGGCCTCCTCTAGTACACTCTATATTTTTTTATGCCTCGGTAATGATTTTCATTTTT
TTTTTTCCACCTAGCGGATGACTCTTTTTTTTTCTTAGCGATTGGCATTATCACATAATGAATTATACAT
TATATAAAGTAATGTGATTTCTTCGAAGAATATACTAAAAAATGAGCAGGCAAGATAAACGAAGGCAAAG
ATGAC
